Addgene plasmid #54941: mApple-PSD95-N-14
Purpose: Localization: Membrane Scaffold, Excitation: 568, Emission: 592
Depositing lab: Michael Davidson. Depositing organization: Florida State University, Tallahassee.
Backbone
  Vector backbone: mApple-N1
  Backbone size w/o insert (bp): 4750
  Vector type: Mammalian Expression
  Selectable markers: Neomycin (select with G418)
Growth in bacteria
  Bacterial resistance: Kanamycin, 50 μg/mL
  Growth temperature: 37°C
  Growth strain: DH5alpha
  Copy number: High Copy
Gene/Insert
  Gene/Insert name: PSD95 (alt name: NM_019621.1)
  Species: R. norvegicus (rat)
  Promoter: CMV
  Tag / fusion protein: mApple (C terminal on backbone)
  Cloning method: Unknown
  Sequencing primers: 5′ CMV-F; 3′ SV40pA-R
Terms and licenses: Academic/Nonprofit Terms; Industry Terms: Not Available to Industry
Depositor comments: . Excitation = 568; Emission = 592
How to cite: mApple-PSD95-N-14 was a gift from Michael Davidson (Addgene plasmid # 54941 ; http://n2t.net/addgene:54941 ; RRID:Addgene_54941)
