[The description below was written by a language model from this plasmid's Addgene catalogue record.]
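Description:
mApple-PSD95-N-14 is a mammalian expression plasmid built on the mApple-N1 backbone (about 4.75 kb without the insert), an N1-style fluorescent protein fusion vector. It is maintained as a high-copy plasmid in E. coli under kanamycin selection. The record also lists a neomycin resistance marker, which allows G418 selection of stably transfected mammalian cells. No feature table accompanies the record, so the origin of replication and other backbone elements are not itemised. A sequencing primer directed at an SV40 polyadenylation signal suggests that this element terminates the expression cassette.

The payload is the rat (Rattus norvegicus) PSD95 coding sequence, placed under the CMV promoter for strong constitutive expression in mammalian cells. PSD95 is cloned upstream of the fluorescent protein, so mApple is fused to its C terminus. The "14" in the name probably refers to the length of the linker between the two parts, but the record does not confirm this, and the cloning method is recorded as unknown. mApple is a monomeric red-orange fluorescent protein, listed here with excitation at 568 nm and emission at 592 nm.

PSD95 is a membrane-associated scaffolding protein best known from the postsynaptic density of excitatory synapses, and the record gives the intended localisation as membrane scaffold. The construct therefore serves as a fluorescent localisation marker, letting PSD95-containing scaffold structures be visualised in live or fixed transfected cells by fluorescence microscopy. Its red emission also allows it to be combined with spectrally distinct fusions such as green or cyan markers.
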