>Addgene plasmid #54941 | mApple-PSD95-N-14 | depositor partial sequence | sequence record 85329 | insert sequence
GCTAGCGCTACCGGACTCAGATCTCGAGGCCACCATGGACTGTCTCTGTATAGTGACAACCAAGAAATAC
CGCTACCAAGATGAAGACACGCCCCCTCTGGAACACAGCCCGGCCCACCTCCCCAACCAGGCCAATTCTC
CCCCTGTGATTGTCAACACGGACACCCTAGAAGCCCCAGGATATGAGTTGCAGGTGAATGGAACAGAGGG
GGAGATGGAGTATGAGGAGATCACATTGGAAAGGGGTAACTCAGGTCTGGGCTTCAGCATCGCAGGTGGC
ACTGACAACCCGCACATCGGTGACGACCCGTCCATTTTTATCACCAAGATCATTCCTGGTGGGGCTGCAG
CCCAGGATGGCCGCCTCAGGGTCAATGACAGCATCCTGTTTGTAAATGAAGTGGATGTTCGGGAGGTGAC
CCATTCAGCTGCGGTGGAGGCCCTCAAAGAGGCAGGTTCCATCGTTCGCCTCTATGTCATGCGCCGGAAA
CCCCCAGCCGAAAAGGTCATGGAGATCAAACTCATCAAAGGGCCTAAAGGACTTGGCTTCAGCATTGCGG
GGGGCGTTGGGAACCAGCACATCCCTGGAGATAACAGCATCTATGTAACGAAGATCATCGAAGGAGGTGC
TGCCCACAAGGATGGCAGGTTGCAGATTGGAGACAAGATCCTGGCGGTCAACAGTGTGGGGCTGGAGGAC
GTCATGCACGAGGATGCCGTGGCAGCCCTGAAGAACACATATGACGTTGTGTACCTAAAGGTGGCCAAGC
CCAGCAATGCCTACCTGAGTGACAGCTATGCTCCCCCAGACATCACAACCTCGTATTCTCAGCACCTGGA
CAATGAGATCAGTCATAGCAGCTACTTGGGCACTGACTACCCCACAGCCATGACCCCCACTTCCCCTCGG
CGCTACTCCCCTGTGGCCAAGGACCTGCTGGGGGAGGAAGACATTCCCCGGGAACCAAGGCGGATCGTGA
TCCATCGGGGCTCCACCGGCCTGGGCTTCAACATCGTGGGCGGCGAGGATGGTGAAGGCATCTTCATCTC
CTTCATCCTTGCTGGGGGTCCAGCCGACCTCAGTGGGGAGCTACGGAAGGGGGACCAGATCCTGTCGGTC
AATGGTGTTGACCTCCGCAATGCCAGTCACGAACAGGCTGCCATTGCCCTGAAGAATGCGGGTCAGACGG
TCACGATCATCGCTCAGTATAAACCAGAAGAGTATAGTCGATTCGAGGCCAAGATCCATGATCTTCGGGA
ACAGCTCATGAATAGTAGCCTAGGCTCAGGGACTGCATCCTTGCGAAGCAACCCCAAGAGGGGCTTCTAC
ATTAGGGCCCTGTTTGATTACGACAAGACCAAGGACTGCGGTTTCTTGAGCCAGGCCCTGAGCTTCCGCT
TCGGGGATGTGCTTCATGTCATTGACGCTGGTGACGAAGAGTGGTGGCAAGCACGGCGGGTCCACTCCGA
CAGTGAGACCGACGACATTGGCTTCATTCCCAGCAAACGGCGGGTCGAGCGACGAGAGTGGTCAAGGTTA
AAGGCCAAGGACTGGGGCTCCAGCTCTGGATCACAGGGTCGAGAAGACTCGGTTCTGAGCTATGAGACGG
TGACCCAGATGGAAGTGCACTATGCTCGTCCCATCATCATCCTTGGACCCACCAAAGACCGTGCCAACGA
TGATCTTCTCTCCGAGTTCCCCGACAAGTTTGGATCCTGTGTCCCTCATACGACACGTCCTAAGCGGGAA
TATGAGATAGACGGCCGGGATTACCACTTTGTCTCCTCCCGGGAGAAAATGGAGAAGGACATCCAGGCAC
ACAAGTTCATTGAGGCTGGCCAGTACAACAGCCACCTCTATGGGACCAGCGTCCAGTCTGTGCGAGAGGT
AGCAGAGCAGGGGAAGCACTGCATCCTCGATGTCTCGGCCAATGCCGTGCGGCGGCTGCAGGCGGCCCAC
CTGCACCCCATCGCCATCTTCATCCGTCCCCGCTCCCTGGAGAATGTGCTAGAGATCAATAAGCGGATCA
CAGAGGAGCAAGCCCGGAAAGCCTTCGACAGAGCCACGAAGCTGGAGCAGGAGTTCACAGAGTGCTTCTC
AGCCATCGTAGAGGGCGACAGCTTTGAAGAGATCTATCACAAAGTGAAACGTGTCATTGAAGACCTCTCA
GGCCCCTACATCTGGGTCCCAGCCCGAGAGAGACTCGGCAGCGCATCCGGCGGAAGCGGAAGCGGACCGG
TCGCCACCATGGTGAGCAAGGGCGAGGAGAATAACATGGCCATCATCAAGGAGTTCATGCGCTTCAAGGT
GCACATGGAGGGCTCCGTGAACGGCCACGAGTTCGAGATCGAGGGCGAGGGCGAGGGCCGCCCCTACGAG
GCCTTTCAGACCGCTAAGCTGAAGGTGACCAAGGGTGGCCCCCTGCCCTTCGCCTGGGACATCCTGTCCC
CTCAGTTCATGTACGGCTCCAAGGTCTACATTAAGCACCCAGCCGACATCCCCGACTACTTCAAGCTGTC
CTTCCCCGAGGGCTTCAGGTGGGAGCGCGTGATGAACTTCGAGGACGGCGGCATTATTCACGTTAACCAG
GACTCCTCCCTGCAGGACGGCGTGTTCATCTACAAGGTGAAGCTGCGCGGCACCAACTTCCCCTCCGACG
GCCCCGTAATGCAGAAGAAGACCATGGGCTGGGAGGCCTCCGAGGAGCGGATGTACCCCGAGGACGGCGC
CCTGAAGAGCGAGATCAAGAAGAGGCTGAAGCTGAAGGACGGCGGCCACTACGCCGCCGAGGTCAAGACC
ACCTACAAGGCCAAGAAGCCCGTGCAGCTGCCCGGCGCCTACATCGTCGACATCAAGTTGGACATCGTGT
CCCACAACGAGGACTACACCATCGTGGAACAGTACGAACGCGCCGAGGGCCGCCACTCCACCGGCGGCAT
GGACGAGCTGTACAAGTAAGCGGCCGCGACTCTAGATCATAATCAG
