>Addgene plasmid #54941 | mApple-PSD95-N-14 | addgene partial sequence | sequence record 104259 | C-ter-GFP 5'-CTCCTCGCCCTTGCTCAC-3'
GCGCTGCCGAGTCTCTCTCGGGCTGGGACCCAGATGTAGGGGCCTGAGAGGTCTTCAATGACACGTTTCA
CTTTGTGATAGATCTCTTCAAAGCTGTCGCCCTCTACGATGGCTGAGAAGCACTCTGTGAACTCCTGCTC
CAGCTTCGTGGCTCTGTCGAAGGCTTTCCGGGCTTGCTCCTCTGTGATCCGCTTATTGATCTCTAGCACA
TTCTCCAGGGAGCGGGGACGGATGAAGATGGCGATGGGGTGCAGGTGGGCCGCCTGCAGCCGCCGCACGG
CATTGGCCGAGACATCGAGGATGCAGTGCTTCCCCTGCTCTGCTACCTCTCGCACAGACTGGACGCTGGT
CCCATAGAGGTGGCTGTTGTACTGGCCAGCCTCAATGAACTTGTGTGCCTGGATGTCCTTCTCCATTTTC
TCCCGGGAGGAGACAAAGTGGTAATCCCGGCCGTCTATCTCATATTCCCGCTTAGGACGTGTCGTATGAG
GGACACAGGATCCAAACTTGTCGGGGAACTCGGAGAGAAGATCATCGTTGGCACGGTCTTTGGTGGGTCC
AAGGATGATGATGGGACGAGCATAGTGCACTTCCATCTGGGTCACCGTCTCATAGCTCAGAACCGAGTCT
TCTCGACCCTGTGATCCAGAGCTGGAGCCCCAGTCCTTGGCCTTTAACCTTGACCACTCTCGTCGCTCGA
CCCGCCGTTTGCTGGGAATGAAGCCAATGTCGTCGGTCTCACTGTCGGAGTGGACCCGCCGTGCTTGCCA
CCACTCTTCGTCACCAGCGTCAATGACATGAAGCACATCCCCGAAGCGGAAGCTCAGGGCCTGGCTCAAG
AAACCGCAGTCCTTGGTCTTGTCGTAATCAAACAGGGCCCTAATGTAGAAGCCCCTCTTGGGGTTGCTTC
GCAAGGATGCAGTCCCTGAGCCTAGGCTACTATTCATGAGCTGTTCC
